Addgene plasmid #51435: pGL3Basic_ME.1/ApoEpromoter
Purpose: This plasmid is a luciferase-based reporter construct to measure the activity of the ApoE promoter fused to ME.1 enhancer
Depositing lab: Sohail Tavazoie. Depositing organization: Rockefeller University. Publication: Broad-spectrum therapeutic suppression of metastatic melanoma through nuclear hormone receptor activation. Pencheva N, Buss CG, Posada J, Merghoub T, Tavazoie SF. Cell. 2014 Feb 27;156(5):986-1001. doi: 10.1016/j.cell.2014.01.038. PubMed 24581497.
Backbone
  Vector backbone: pGL3 basic
  Backbone manufacturer: Promega
  Backbone size w/o insert (bp): 4818
  Total vector size (bp): 6517
  Vector type: Mammalian Expression, Luciferase
Growth in bacteria
  Bacterial resistance: Ampicillin, 100 μg/mL
  Growth temperature: 37°C
  Growth strain: Top10
  Copy number: High Copy
Gene/Insert
  Gene/Insert name: ME.1+ApoE promoter -980/+(93 bp.) (alt name: ME1 malic enzyme 1)
  Species: H. sapiens (human)
  Insert size (bp): 1699
  Mutation: ME.1 enhancer is fused upstream of ApoE promoter (-980/+93 bp)
  Entrez Gene: APOE (a.k.a. AD2, APO-E, ApoE4, LDLCQ5, LPG); ME1 (a.k.a. HUMNDME, MES)
  Cloning method: Restriction Enzyme; 5′ cloning site MluI (not destroyed); 3′ cloning site XhoI (not destroyed)
  Sequencing primers: 5′ CTAGCAAAATAGGCTGTCCC; 3′ CTTTATGTTTTTGGCGTCTTCCA
Terms and licenses: Academic/Nonprofit Terms; Industry Terms: Not Available to Industry
How to cite: pGL3Basic_ME.1/ApoEpromoter was a gift from Sohail Tavazoie (Addgene plasmid # 51435 ; http://n2t.net/addgene:51435 ; RRID:Addgene_51435)
