[The description below was written by a language model from this plasmid's Addgene catalogue record.]
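Description:
pGL3Basic_ME.1/ApoEpromoter is a firefly luciferase reporter plasmid built on the Promega pGL3-Basic backbone, a promoterless and enhancerless vector in which luciferase output depends on whatever regulatory DNA is cloned upstream of the reporter gene. It is classed as a mammalian expression/luciferase vector, is propagated in E. coli as a high-copy plasmid under ampicillin selection, and has a recorded total size of 6517 bp, of which 4818 bp is backbone. No feature table accompanies the record, so the positions of individual backbone elements are not documented here.

The 1699 bp human insert was placed between the MluI and XhoI sites of the multiple cloning site, with both sites retained. It consists of the ME.1 enhancer fused directly upstream of an ApoE promoter fragment spanning -980 to +93 relative to the transcription start. The catalogue entry also links the insert to the ME1 (malic enzyme 1) gene as an alternative name. This appears to be a name-based association: the purpose and mutation fields describe ME.1 only as an enhancer element joined to the ApoE promoter, and the record does not otherwise define its genomic origin.

In this arrangement, luciferase transcription is driven by the ApoE promoter under the influence of the ME.1 enhancer, so luminescence in transfected mammalian cells reads out the combined activity of these elements. The stated purpose is to measure that enhancer-promoter activity. The associated publication concerns suppression of metastatic melanoma through nuclear hormone receptor activation, which suggests use in monitoring transcriptional regulation of ApoE in that context.
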