>Addgene plasmid #51435 | pGL3Basic_ME.1/ApoEpromoter | addgene partial sequence | sequence record 80187 | RVprimer3 5'-CTAGCAAAATAGGCTGTCCC-3'
TTTCTCTATCGATAGGTACCGAGCTCTTACGCGTAGTAGCCCCCATCTTTGCCCCTCGCTGAGCCCTACT
GGATGTTCTTGGTTATGCGACAGTTTCCCCATCTATTAAAGAGAAACCCCTATAGCAGAGGGGAGGATGA
GGTTGGAAAAGCAGGAGCATTGTTATGCTATTCTTGTGGGGTCTGGGAAGCAGACATCTGGGTGGATGTT
TGGGGGGTGCTGGGCTTAGTTGGGGAAGTAGGGGGGCCCCTGGGGCTGACAGGGACTGGAAGCTCTGAGC
TGGCCAGAGGGATGTTGCAATCCTGCCAGGGTCTTGTCTATGCTGTCCTTTTCACAACCATCCCCCTACT
GCCAGGCTGACACGTGGTTGCGGGGGCACAAGGCCAGCCAACCTAGAGTCTGAGGCTAGGCGGAGGACAC
CCTCCCCACCAGCTGCCAGGGTCACTGGCGGTCAAAGGCAGCTGGTGGGGAAGGCATTGGACTCCAGCCT
TGGGGGACGGATGTAGTGATGGTGGGAAGCAGGCTTGGTGCCAGGAGGGGCGTCAGAGGGTGAATAAAAG
CAGATAGAGTGTTTGGGGGAGGTAGCCAGCCAAAGGGGGTGAGGCCCGGTGGAAGGGAAGAAGGGACATA
CACGCAGAGCTTTGCAGCTGAGGGGCTAGCGCAGAGCCAGGATTCACGCCCTGGCAATTTGACTCCAGAA
TCCTAACCTTAACCCAGAAGCACGGCTTCAAGCCCCTGGAAACCACAATACCTGTGGCAGCCAGGGGGAG
GTGCTGGAATCTCATTTCACATGTGGGGAGGGGGCTCCCCTGTGCTCAAGGTCACAACCAAAGAGGAAGC
TGTGATTAA
